Addgene plasmid #130814: pAG241 FKBP-CFAST10
Purpose: Expresses FKBP-CFAST10 in mammalian cells
Depositing lab: Arnaud Gautier. Depositing organization: CNRS UMR 8640, Processus d'Activation Sélectif par Transfert d'Energie Uni-électronique ou Radiatif (PASTEUR). Publication: A split fluorescent reporter with rapid and reversible complementation. Tebo AG, Gautier A. Nat Commun. 2019 Jun 27;10(1):2822. doi: 10.1038/s41467-019-10855-0. PubMed 31249300.
Backbone
  Vector backbone: pIRES
  Backbone size w/o insert (bp): 3960
  Total vector size (bp): 4386
  Vector type: Mammalian Expression
  Selectable markers: Neomycin (select with G418)
Growth in bacteria
  Bacterial resistance: Kanamycin, 50 μg/mL
  Growth temperature: 37°C
  Growth strain: DH5alpha
  Copy number: High Copy
Gene/Insert
  Gene/Insert name: FKBP-CFAST10 (alt name: FKBP fused to CFAST10 (the truncated C-terminal part of splitFAST))
  Species: Synthetic
  Insert size (bp): 426
  Promoter: CMV
  Tag / fusion protein: Myc-tag (N terminal on insert)
  Cloning method: Gibson Cloning
  Sequencing primers: 5′ CGCAAATGGGCGGTAGGCGTG
Terms and licenses: Academic/Nonprofit Terms; Industry Terms: Not Available to Industry
How to cite: pAG241 FKBP-CFAST10 was a gift from Arnaud Gautier (Addgene plasmid # 130814 ; http://n2t.net/addgene:130814 ; RRID:Addgene_130814)
