[The description below was written by a language model from this plasmid's Addgene catalogue record and pLannotate feature annotations shown in this document.]
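Description:
pAG241 FKBP-CFAST10 is a 4,386 bp mammalian expression plasmid that the catalogue lists as built on a pIRES backbone, although the annotated feature table shows no IRES element. It carries a high-copy ColE1/pUC-type origin for propagation in E. coli and an f1 phage origin. A single NeoR/KanR (Tn5 aminoglycoside phosphotransferase) gene sits behind tandem bacterial (bla) and SV40 early promoters and is terminated by an HSV TK polyadenylation signal. This one marker provides kanamycin resistance in bacteria and G418 selection in mammalian cells. The short ble, bGH poly(A) and SV40 large T antigen fragments called by the annotation software appear to be backbone remnants or partial matches rather than functional parts.

The payload is a 426 bp synthetic open reading frame driven by the CMV immediate early enhancer and promoter and followed by an SV40 poly(A) signal. It encodes an N-terminal Myc epitope tag, an FKBP domain, and CFAST10, the truncated C-terminal fragment of the splitFAST reporter. The automated annotation matches the FKBP segment to DmrB, the F36V mutant of FKBP12, whereas the catalogue calls it only FKBP, so the exact variant is best confirmed from the sequence. The CFAST10 portion is detected as a short fragment of FAST, the small fluorogen-binding tag derived from photoactive yellow protein.

The associated publication describes a split fluorescent reporter with rapid and reversible complementation. In such a system, the C-terminal fragment reconstitutes a fluorogen-activating tag when brought close to the matching N-terminal fragment. This plasmid therefore supplies one half of a protein–protein interaction reporter pair in mammalian cells. The FKBP moiety presumably acts as a model, ligand-inducible interaction partner, but the record does not name the companion construct.
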