Features (pLannotate 1.2.2; 16 found; start..end, strand, type, name):
     61..364     +  enhancer       CMV enhancer: human cytomegalovirus immediate early enhancer
    365..568     +  promoter       CMV promoter: human cytomegalovirus (CMV) immediate early promoter
    591..614     +  misc_feature   MCS (fragment): multiple cloning site
    627..653     +  CDS            Myc (fragment): Myc (human c-Myc proto-oncogene) epitope tag
    660..980     +  CDS            DmrB: F36V mutant of FK506-binding protein FKBP12 binds synthetic ligands that do not bind wild-type FKBP
   1014..1046    +  CDS            Y-FAST (fragment): small protein tag, derived from photoactive yellow protein, that allows in vivo fluorescent labeling by addition of a cell-permeant fluorogen (Plamont et al., 2016)
   1068..1151    +  CDS            large T antigen (fragment): large T antigen from SV40 (simian virus 40)
   1174..1295    +  polyA_signal   SV40 poly(A) signal: SV40 polyadenylation signal
   1329..1757    -  rep_origin     f1 ori (sequence partly withheld): f1 bacteriophage origin of replication; arrow indicates direction of (+) strand synthesis
   1784..1888    +  promoter       AmpR promoter: bla
   1890..2247    +  promoter       SV40 promoter: SV40 enhancer and early promoter
   2282..3076    +  CDS            NeoR/KanR: aminoglycoside phosphotransferase from Tn5; aph(3')-II (or nptII); confers resistance to neomycin, kanamycin, and G418 (Geneticin®)
   3097..3249    +  CDS            ble (fragment): BLE_KLEPN - Experimental evidence at protein level: Swiss-Prot protein existence level 1. Binding protein with a strong affinity to the bleomycin family of antibiotics. Binds to CL990; an antimitotic-antibiotic compound. From Klebsiella pneumoniae.
   3308..3355    +  polyA_signal   HSV TK poly(A) signal: herpes simplex virus thymidine kinase polyadenylation signal (Cole and Stacy, 1985)
   3446..3462    -  polyA_signal   bGH poly(A) signal (fragment): bovine growth hormone polyadenylation signal
   3684..4272    +  rep_origin     ori: high-copy-number ColE1/pMB1/pBR322/pUC origin of replication
>Addgene plasmid #130814 | pAG241 FKBP-CFAST10 | depositor full sequence | sequence record 250352 | pAG241 FKBP-CFAST10 sequence 4386 bps
TAGTTATTAATAGTAATCAATTACGGGGTCATTAGTTCATAGCCCATATATGGAGTTCCGCGTTACATAA
CTTACGGTAAATGGCCCGCCTGGCTGACCGCCCAACGACCCCCGCCCATTGACGTCAATAATGACGTATG
TTCCCATAGTAACGCCAATAGGGACTTTCCATTGACGTCAATGGGTGGAGTATTTACGGTAAACTGCCCA
CTTGGCAGTACATCAAGTGTATCATATGCCAAGTACGCCCCCTATTGACGTCAATGACGGTAAATGGCCC
GCCTGGCATTATGCCCAGTACATGACCTTATGGGACTTTCCTACTTGGCAGTACATCTACGTATTAGTCA
TCGCTATTACCATGGTGATGCGGTTTTGGCAGTACATCAATGGGCGTGGATAGCGGTTTGACTCACGGGG
ATTTCCAAGTCTCCACCCCATTGACGTCAATGGGAGTTTGTTTTGGCACCAAAATCAACGGGACTTTCCA
AAATGTCGTAACAACTCCGCCCCATTGACGCAAATGGGCGGTAGGCGTGTACGGTGGGAGGTCTATATAA
GCAGAGCTGGTTTAGTGAACCGTCAGATCCGCTAGCGCTACCGGACTCAGATCTGCCACCATGGAACAAA
AGCTTATTTCTGAAGAGGACTTGGAATTCGGAGTGCAGGTGGAAACCATCTCCCCAGGAGACGGGCGCAC
CTTCCCCAAGCGCGGCCAGACCTGCGTGGTGCACTACACCGGGATGCTTGAAGATGGAAAGAAATTTGAT
TCCTCCCGGGACAGAAACAAGCCCTTTAAGTTTATGCTAGGCAAGCAGGAGGTGATCCGAGGCTGGGAAG
AAGGGGTTGCCCAGATGAGTGTGGGTCAGAGAGCCAAACTGACTATATCTCCAGATTATGCCTATGGTGC
CACTGGGCACCCAGGCATCATCCCACCACATGCCACTCTCGTCTTCGATGTGGAGCTTCTAAAACTGGAA
GAATCCGGAGGAGGCGGCAGCGGCGGAGGGGGATCCGGTGACAGCTATTGGGTCTTTGTGAAACGGTAAT
AGGCGGCCGCGACTCTAGATCATAATCAGCCATACCACATTTGTAGAGGTTTTACTTGCTTTAAAAAACC
TCCCACACCTCCCCCTGAACCTGAAACATAAAATGAATGCAATTGTTGTTGTTAACTTGTTTATTGCAGC
TTATAATGGTTACAAATAAAGCAATAGCATCACAAATTTCACAAATAAAGCATTTTTTTCACTGCATTCT
AGTTGTGGTTTGTCCAAACTCATCAATGTATCTTAAGGCGTAAATTGTAAGCGTTAATATTTTGTTAAAA
TTCGCGTTAAATTTTTGTTAAATCAGCTCATTTTTTAACCAATAGGCCGAAATCGGCAAAATCCCTTATA
AATCAAAAGAATAGACCGAGATAGGGT
[37 nt withheld, positions 1428-1464]
AAAGAACGTGGACTCCAACGTCAAAGG
[49 nt withheld, positions 1492-1540]
T
[91 nt withheld, positions 1542-1632]
G
[124 nt withheld, positions 1634-1757]
CAGGTGGCACTTTTCGGGGAAATGTGCGCGGAACCCCTATTTGTTTATTTTTCTAAATACATTCAAATAT
GTATCCGCTCATGAGACAATAACCCTGATAAATGCTTCAATAATATTGAAAAAGGAAGAGTCCTGAGGCG
GAAAGAACCAGCTGTGGAATGTGTGTCAGTTAGGGTGTGGAAAGTCCCCAGGCTCCCCAGCAGGCAGAAG
TATGCAAAGCATGCATCTCAATTAGTCAGCAACCAGGTGTGGAAAGTCCCCAGGCTCCCCAGCAGGCAGA
AGTATGCAAAGCATGCATCTCAATTAGTCAGCAACCATAGTCCCGCCCCTAACTCCGCCCATCCCGCCCC
TAACTCCGCCCAGTTCCGCCCATTCTCCGCCCCATGGCTGACTAATTTTTTTTATTTATGCAGAGGCCGA
GGCCGCCTCGGCCTCTGAGCTATTCCAGAAGTAGTGAGGAGGCTTTTTTGGAGGCCTAGGCTTTTGCAAA
GATCGATCAAGAGACAGGATGAGGATCGTTTCGCATGATTGAACAAGATGGATTGCACGCAGGTTCTCCG
GCCGCTTGGGTGGAGAGGCTATTCGGCTATGACTGGGCACAACAGACAATCGGCTGCTCTGATGCCGCCG
TGTTCCGGCTGTCAGCGCAGGGGCGCCCGGTTCTTTTTGTCAAGACCGACCTGTCCGGTGCCCTGAATGA
ACTGCAAGACGAGGCAGCGCGGCTATCGTGGCTGGCCACGACGGGCGTTCCTTGCGCAGCTGTGCTCGAC
GTTGTCACTGAAGCGGGAAGGGACTGGCTGCTATTGGGCGAAGTGCCGGGGCAGGATCTCCTGTCATCTC
ACCTTGCTCCTGCCGAGAAAGTATCCATCATGGCTGATGCAATGCGGCGGCTGCATACGCTTGATCCGGC
TACCTGCCCATTCGACCACCAAGCGAAACATCGCATCGAGCGAGCACGTACTCGGATGGAAGCCGGTCTT
GTCGATCAGGATGATCTGGACGAAGAGCATCAGGGGCTCGCGCCAGCCGAACTGTTCGCCAGGCTCAAGG
CGAGCATGCCCGACGGCGAGGATCTCGTCGTGACCCATGGCGATGCCTGCTTGCCGAATATCATGGTGGA
AAATGGCCGCTTTTCTGGATTCATCGACTGTGGCCGGCTGGGTGTGGCGGACCGCTATCAGGACATAGCG
TTGGCTACCCGTGATATTGCTGAAGAGCTTGGCGGCGAATGGGCTGACCGCTTCCTCGTGCTTTACGGTA
TCGCCGCTCCCGATTCGCAGCGCATCGCCTTCTATCGCCTTCTTGACGAGTTCTTCTGAGCGGGACTCTG
GGGTTCGAAATGACCGACCAAGCGACGCCCAACCTGCCATCACGAGATTTCGATTCCACCGCCGCCTTCT
ATGAAAGGTTGGGCTTCGGAATCGTTTTCCGGGACGCCGGCTGGATGATCCTCCAGCGCGGGGATCTCAT
GCTGGAGTTCTTCGCCCACCCTAGGGGGAGGCTAACTGAAACACGGAAGGAGACAATACCGGAAGGAACC
CGCGCTATGACGGCAATAAAAAGACAGAATAAAACGCACGGTGTTGGGTCGTTTGTTCATAAACGCGGGG
TTCGGTCCCAGGGCTGGCACTCTGTCGATACCCCACCGAGACCCCATTGGGGCCAATACGCCCGCGTTTC
TTCCTTTTCCCCACCCCACCCCCCAAGTTCGGGTGAAGGCCCAGGGCTCGCAGCCAACGTCGGGGCGGCA
GGCCCTGCCATAGCCTCAGGTTACTCATATATACTTTAGATTGATTTAAAACTTCATTTTTAATTTAAAA
GGATCTAGGTGAAGATCCTTTTTGATAATCTCATGACCAAAATCCCTTAACGTGAGTTTTCGTTCCACTG
AGCGTCAGACCCCGTAGAAAAGATCAAAGGATCTTCTTGAGATCCTTTTTTTCTGCGCGTAATCTGCTGC
TTGCAAACAAAAAAACCACCGCTACCAGCGGTGGTTTGTTTGCCGGATCAAGAGCTACCAACTCTTTTTC
CGAAGGTAACTGGCTTCAGCAGAGCGCAGATACCAAATACTGTCCTTCTAGTGTAGCCGTAGTTAGGCCA
CCACTTCAAGAACTCTGTAGCACCGCCTACATACCTCGCTCTGCTAATCCTGTTACCAGTGGCTGCTGCC
AGTGGCGATAAGTCGTGTCTTACCGGGTTGGACTCAAGACGATAGTTACCGGATAAGGCGCAGCGGTCGG
GCTGAACGGGGGGTTCGTGCACACAGCCCAGCTTGGAGCGAACGACCTACACCGAACTGAGATACCTACA
GCGTGAGCTATGAGAAAGCGCCACGCTTCCCGAAGGGAGAAAGGCGGACAGGTATCCGGTAAGCGGCAGG
GTCGGAACAGGAGAGCGCACGAGGGAGCTTCCAGGGGGAAACGCCTGGTATCTTTATAGTCCTGTCGGGT
TTCGCCACCTCTGACTTGAGCGTCGATTTTTGTGATGCTCGTCAGGGGGGCGGAGCCTATGGAAAAACGC
CAGCAACGCGGCCTTTTTACGGTTCCTGGCCTTTTGCTGGCCTTTTGCTCACATGTTCTTTCCTGCGTTA
TCCCCTGATTCTGTGGATAACCGTATTACCGCCATGCAT
