LOCUS       Exported 4386 bp ds-DNA circular SYN 12-MAY-2021
DEFINITION  Expresses FKBP-CFAST10 in mammalian cells.
ACCESSION   .
VERSION     .
KEYWORDS    pAG241 FKBP-CFAST10
SOURCE      synthetic DNA construct
  ORGANISM  synthetic DNA construct
REFERENCE   1 (bases 1 to 4386)
  AUTHORS   Tebo AG, Gautier A
  TITLE     A split fluorescent reporter with rapid and reversible
            complementation.
  JOURNAL   Nat Commun. 2019 Jun 27;10(1):2822. doi: 10.1038/s41467-019-10855-0.
  PUBMED    31249300
REFERENCE   2 (bases 1 to 4386)
  AUTHORS   .
  TITLE     Direct Submission
  JOURNAL   Exported May 12, 2021 from SnapGene Server 1.1.58
            http://www.snapgene.com
FEATURES             Location/Qualifiers
     source          1..4386
                     /organism="synthetic DNA construct"
                     /mol_type="other DNA"
     enhancer        6..309
                     /label=CMV enhancer
                     /note="human cytomegalovirus immediate early enhancer"
     promoter        310..513
                     /label=CMV promoter
                     /note="human cytomegalovirus (CMV) immediate early
                     promoter"
     primer_bind     464..484
                     /label=CMV-F
                     /note="Human CMV immediate early promoter, forward primer"
     regulatory      560..569
                     /regulatory_class="other"
                     /note="vertebrate consensus sequence for strong initiation
                     of translation (Kozak, 1987)"
     CDS             569..598
                     /codon_start=1
                     /product="Myc (human c-Myc proto-oncogene) epitope tag"
                     /label=Myc
                     /translation="EQKLISEEDL"
     CDS             605..925
                     /codon_start=1
                     /product="human FK506-binding protein FKBP12"
                     /label=FKBP
                     /translation="GVQVETISPGDGRTFPKRGQTCVVHYTGMLEDGKKFDSSRDRNKP
                     FKFMLGKQEVIRGWEEGVAQMSVGQRAKLTISPDYAYGATGHPGIIPPHATLVFDVELL
                     KLE"
     polyA_signal    1119..1240
                     /label=SV40 poly(A) signal
                     /note="SV40 polyadenylation signal"
     primer_bind     complement(1156..1175)
                     /label=SV40pA-R
                     /note="SV40 polyA, reverse primer"
     primer_bind     1210..1229
                     /label=EBV-rev
                     /note="SV40 polyA terminator, reverse primer"
     rep_origin      complement(1247..1702)
                     /direction=LEFT
                     /label=f1 ori
                     /note="f1 bacteriophage origin of replication; arrow
                     indicates direction of (+) strand synthesis"
     primer_bind     complement(1384..1405)
                     /label=F1ori-F
                     /note="F1 origin, forward primer"
     primer_bind     1596..1615
                     /label=F1ori-R
                     /note="F1 origin, reverse primer"
     promoter        1729..1833
                     /gene="bla"
                     /label=AmpR promoter
     promoter        1835..2192
                     /label=SV40 promoter
                     /note="SV40 enhancer and early promoter"
     primer_bind     complement(1858..1878)
                     /label=pBABE 3'
                     /note="SV40 enhancer, reverse primer for pBABE vectors"
     rep_origin      2043..2178
                     /label=SV40 ori
                     /note="SV40 origin of replication"
     primer_bind     2105..2124
                     /label=SV40pro-F
                     /note="SV40 promoter/origin, forward primer"
     CDS             2227..3021
                     /codon_start=1
                     /gene="aph(3')-II (or nptII)"
                     /product="aminoglycoside phosphotransferase from Tn5"
                     /label=NeoR/KanR
                     /note="confers resistance to neomycin, kanamycin, and G418
                     (Geneticin(R))"
                     /translation="MIEQDGLHAGSPAAWVERLFGYDWAQQTIGCSDAAVFRLSAQGRP
                     VLFVKTDLSGALNELQDEAARLSWLATTGVPCAAVLDVVTEAGRDWLLLGEVPGQDLLS
                     SHLAPAEKVSIMADAMRRLHTLDPATCPFDHQAKHRIERARTRMEAGLVDQDDLDEEHQ
                     GLAPAELFARLKASMPDGEDLVVTHGDACLPNIMVENGRFSGFIDCGRLGVADRYQDIA
                     LATRDIAEELGGEWADRFLVLYGIAAPDSQRIAFYRLLDEFF"
     primer_bind     complement(2281..2300)
                     /label=Neo-R
                     /note="Neomycin resistance gene, reverse primer"
     primer_bind     2891..2910
                     /label=Neo-F
                     /note="Neomycin resistance gene, forward primer"
     primer_bind     complement(3209..3228)
                     /label=TK-pA-R
                     /note="Thymidine kinase polyA, reverse primer"
     polyA_signal    3253..3300
                     /label=HSV TK poly(A) signal
                     /note="herpes simplex virus thymidine kinase
                     polyadenylation signal (Cole and Stacy, 1985)"
     rep_origin      3629..4217
                     /direction=RIGHT
                     /label=ori
                     /note="high-copy-number ColE1/pMB1/pBR322/pUC origin of
                     replication"
     primer_bind     4118..4137
                     /label=pBR322ori-F
                     /note="pBR322 origin, forward primer"
ORIGIN
        1 ttccgcgtta cataacttac ggtaaatggc ccgcctggct gaccgcccaa cgacccccgc
       61 ccattgacgt caataatgac gtatgttccc atagtaacgc caatagggac tttccattga
      121 cgtcaatggg tggagtattt acggtaaact gcccacttgg cagtacatca agtgtatcat
      181 atgccaagta cgccccctat tgacgtcaat gacggtaaat ggcccgcctg gcattatgcc
      241 cagtacatga ccttatggga ctttcctact tggcagtaca tctacgtatt agtcatcgct
      301 attaccatgg tgatgcggtt ttggcagtac atcaatgggc gtggatagcg gtttgactca
      361 cggggatttc caagtctcca ccccattgac gtcaatggga gtttgttttg gcaccaaaat
      421 caacgggact ttccaaaatg tcgtaacaac tccgccccat tgacgcaaat gggcggtagg
      481 cgtgtacggt gggaggtcta tataagcaga gctggtttag tgaaccgtca gatccgctag
      541 cgctaccgga ctcagatctg ccaccatgga acaaaagctt atttctgaag aggacttgga
      601 attcggagtg caggtggaaa ccatctcccc aggagacggg cgcaccttcc ccaagcgcgg
      661 ccagacctgc gtggtgcact acaccgggat gcttgaagat ggaaagaaat ttgattcctc
      721 ccgggacaga aacaagccct ttaagtttat gctaggcaag caggaggtga tccgaggctg
      781 ggaagaaggg gttgcccaga tgagtgtggg tcagagagcc aaactgacta tatctccaga
      841 ttatgcctat ggtgccactg ggcacccagg catcatccca ccacatgcca ctctcgtctt
      901 cgatgtggag cttctaaaac tggaagaatc cggaggaggc ggcagcggcg gagggggatc
      961 cggtgacagc tattgggtct ttgtgaaacg gtaataggcg gccgcgactc tagatcataa
     1021 tcagccatac cacatttgta gaggttttac ttgctttaaa aaacctccca cacctccccc
     1081 tgaacctgaa acataaaatg aatgcaattg ttgttgttaa cttgtttatt gcagcttata
     1141 atggttacaa ataaagcaat agcatcacaa atttcacaaa taaagcattt ttttcactgc
     1201 attctagttg tggtttgtcc aaactcatca atgtatctta aggcgtaaat tgtaagcgtt
     1261 aatattttgt taaaattcgc gttaaatttt tgttaaatca gctcattttt taaccaatag
     1321 gccgaaatcg gcaaaatccc ttataaatca aaagaataga ccgagatagg gttgagtgtt
     1381 gttccagttt ggaacaagag tccactatta aagaacgtgg actccaacgt caaaggnnnn
     1441 nnnnnnnnnn nnnnnnnnnn nnnnnnnnnn nnnnnnnnnn nnnnntnnnn nnnnnnnnnn
     1501 nnnnnnnnnn nnnnnnnnnn nnnnnnnnnn nnnnnnnnnn nnnnnnnnnn nnnnnnnnnn
     1561 nnnnnnnnnn nnnnnnngnn nnnnnnnnnn nnnnnnnnnn nnnnnnnnnn nnnnnnnnnn
     1621 nnnnnnnnnn nnnnnnnnnn nnnnnnnnnn nnnnnnnnnn nnnnnnnnnn nnnnnnnnnn
     1681 nnnnnnnnnn nnnnnnnnnn nncaggtggc acttttcggg gaaatgtgcg cggaacccct
     1741 atttgtttat ttttctaaat acattcaaat atgtatccgc tcatgagaca ataaccctga
     1801 taaatgcttc aataatattg aaaaaggaag agtcctgagg cggaaagaac cagctgtgga
     1861 atgtgtgtca gttagggtgt ggaaagtccc caggctcccc agcaggcaga agtatgcaaa
     1921 gcatgcatct caattagtca gcaaccaggt gtggaaagtc cccaggctcc ccagcaggca
     1981 gaagtatgca aagcatgcat ctcaattagt cagcaaccat agtcccgccc ctaactccgc
     2041 ccatcccgcc cctaactccg cccagttccg cccattctcc gccccatggc tgactaattt
     2101 tttttattta tgcagaggcc gaggccgcct cggcctctga gctattccag aagtagtgag
     2161 gaggcttttt tggaggccta ggcttttgca aagatcgatc aagagacagg atgaggatcg
     2221 tttcgcatga ttgaacaaga tggattgcac gcaggttctc cggccgcttg ggtggagagg
     2281 ctattcggct atgactgggc acaacagaca atcggctgct ctgatgccgc cgtgttccgg
     2341 ctgtcagcgc aggggcgccc ggttcttttt gtcaagaccg acctgtccgg tgccctgaat
     2401 gaactgcaag acgaggcagc gcggctatcg tggctggcca cgacgggcgt tccttgcgca
     2461 gctgtgctcg acgttgtcac tgaagcggga agggactggc tgctattggg cgaagtgccg
     2521 gggcaggatc tcctgtcatc tcaccttgct cctgccgaga aagtatccat catggctgat
     2581 gcaatgcggc ggctgcatac gcttgatccg gctacctgcc cattcgacca ccaagcgaaa
     2641 catcgcatcg agcgagcacg tactcggatg gaagccggtc ttgtcgatca ggatgatctg
     2701 gacgaagagc atcaggggct cgcgccagcc gaactgttcg ccaggctcaa ggcgagcatg
     2761 cccgacggcg aggatctcgt cgtgacccat ggcgatgcct gcttgccgaa tatcatggtg
     2821 gaaaatggcc gcttttctgg attcatcgac tgtggccggc tgggtgtggc ggaccgctat
     2881 caggacatag cgttggctac ccgtgatatt gctgaagagc ttggcggcga atgggctgac
     2941 cgcttcctcg tgctttacgg tatcgccgct cccgattcgc agcgcatcgc cttctatcgc
     3001 cttcttgacg agttcttctg agcgggactc tggggttcga aatgaccgac caagcgacgc
     3061 ccaacctgcc atcacgagat ttcgattcca ccgccgcctt ctatgaaagg ttgggcttcg
     3121 gaatcgtttt ccgggacgcc ggctggatga tcctccagcg cggggatctc atgctggagt
     3181 tcttcgccca ccctaggggg aggctaactg aaacacggaa ggagacaata ccggaaggaa
     3241 cccgcgctat gacggcaata aaaagacaga ataaaacgca cggtgttggg tcgtttgttc
     3301 ataaacgcgg ggttcggtcc cagggctggc actctgtcga taccccaccg agaccccatt
     3361 ggggccaata cgcccgcgtt tcttcctttt ccccacccca ccccccaagt tcgggtgaag
     3421 gcccagggct cgcagccaac gtcggggcgg caggccctgc catagcctca ggttactcat
     3481 atatacttta gattgattta aaacttcatt tttaatttaa aaggatctag gtgaagatcc
     3541 tttttgataa tctcatgacc aaaatccctt aacgtgagtt ttcgttccac tgagcgtcag
     3601 accccgtaga aaagatcaaa ggatcttctt gagatccttt ttttctgcgc gtaatctgct
     3661 gcttgcaaac aaaaaaacca ccgctaccag cggtggtttg tttgccggat caagagctac
     3721 caactctttt tccgaaggta actggcttca gcagagcgca gataccaaat actgttcttc
     3781 tagtgtagcc gtagttaggc caccacttca agaactctgt agcaccgcct acatacctcg
     3841 ctctgctaat cctgttacca gtggctgctg ccagtggcga taagtcgtgt cttaccgggt
     3901 tggactcaag acgatagtta ccggataagg cgcagcggtc gggctgaacg gggggttcgt
     3961 gcacacagcc cagcttggag cgaacgacct acaccgaact gagataccta cagcgtgagc
     4021 tatgagaaag cgccacgctt cccgaaggga gaaaggcgga caggtatccg gtaagcggca
     4081 gggtcggaac aggagagcgc acgagggagc ttccaggggg aaacgcctgg tatctttata
     4141 gtcctgtcgg gtttcgccac ctctgacttg agcgtcgatt tttgtgatgc tcgtcagggg
     4201 ggcggagcct atggaaaaac gccagcaacg cggccttttt acggttcctg gccttttgct
     4261 ggccttttgc tcacatgttc tttcctgcgt tatcccctga ttctgtggat aaccgtatta
     4321 ccgccatgca ttagttatta atagtaatca attacggggt cattagttca tagcccatat
     4381 atggag
//
